Addgene plasmid #129351: pRSET-QUEEN 7mu A81D
Purpose: mutant of QUEEN-7mu
Depositing lab: Yasushi Okada. Depositing organization: RIKEN Center for Biosystems Dynamics Research, Kobe. Publication: Live cell imaging of metabolic heterogeneity by quantitative fluorescent ATP indicator protein, QUEEN-37C. Yaginuma H, Okada Y. bioRxiv 2021.10.08.463131 10.1101/2021.10.08.463131.
Backbone
  Vector backbone: pRSET B
  Vector type: Bacterial Expression
Growth in bacteria
  Bacterial resistance: Ampicillin, 100 μg/mL
  Growth temperature: 37°C
  Growth strain: DH5alpha
  Copy number: High Copy
Gene/Insert
  Gene/Insert name: QUEEN 7mu A81D
  Species: Synthetic
  Cloning method: Restriction Enzyme; 5′ cloning site Unknown (unknown if destroyed)
Terms and licenses: Academic/Nonprofit Terms; Industry Terms: Not Available to Industry
Depositor comments: Depositor Adm #1201 . Please visit https://www.biorxiv.org/content/10.1101/2021.10.08.463131v1 for bioRxiv preprint.
How to cite: pRSET-QUEEN 7mu A81D was a gift from Yasushi Okada (Addgene plasmid # 129351 ; http://n2t.net/addgene:129351 ; RRID:Addgene_129351)
