[The description below was written by a language model from this plasmid's Addgene catalogue record and pLannotate feature annotations shown in this document.]
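Description:
pRSET-QUEEN 7mu A81D is a bacterial expression plasmid of about 4.0 kb built on the pRSET B backbone. It carries a point mutant (A81D) of QUEEN-7mu, a synthetic, genetically encoded fluorescent ATP indicator protein. The plasmid replicates in E. coli from a high-copy ColE1/pUC-type origin and is selected with ampicillin through the β-lactamase (AmpR) gene and its own promoter. An f1 phage origin is also present, which in principle allows single-stranded DNA production. Short lacZα and lacI fragments are annotated in the backbone, and these appear to be non-functional vector remnants.

Expression is driven by the bacteriophage T7 promoter, followed by the T7 gene 10 ribosome binding site, and ends at a T7 terminator, so transcription requires a host that supplies T7 RNA polymerase. The open reading frame begins with the standard pRSET N-terminal leader. This consists of a His-tag region (annotated as a fragment of a composite 6xHis-containing tag), the T7 gene 10 leader peptide that promotes efficient translation, and the Xpress epitope with its enterokinase cleavage site. Together these allow affinity purification, detection and tag removal.

The sensor itself is annotated as a GFP-derived fluorescent protein (cEGFP) inserted between two fragments of the bacterial F1-ATPase ε subunit (atpC), which match thermophilic Bacillus/Geobacillus sequences. This fits the QUEEN design, in which ATP binding to the ε subunit alters the fluorescence of the embedded GFP. The record gives the purpose only as a mutant of QUEEN-7mu and does not state the functional effect of A81D. The associated work concerns quantitative live-cell ATP imaging, and a construct of this type suits recombinant production and characterisation of the indicator variant.
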