Features (pLannotate 1.2.2; 16 found; start..end, strand, type, name):
      1..19      +  promoter       T7 promoter: promoter for bacteriophage T7 RNA polymerase
     51..73      +  RBS            RBS: efficient ribosome binding site from bacteriophage T7 gene 10 (Olins and Rangwala, 1989)
     93..113     +  CDS            capTEV™ (fragment): composite tag for in vivo biotinylation, TEV protease cleavage, and 6xHis tagging
    114..146     +  CDS            T7 tag (gene 10 leader): leader peptide from bacteriophage T7 gene 10 promotes efficient translation in E. coli
    150..173     +  CDS            Xpress™ tag: Xpress™ epitope tag, including an enterokinase recognition and cleavage site
    180..500     +  CDS            atpC (fragment): ATPE_GEOKA - Experimental evidence at protein level: Swiss-Prot protein existence level 1. Produces ATP from ADP in the presence of a proton gradient across the membrane. From Geobacillus kaustophilus (strain HTA426).
    519..1241    +  CDS            cEGFP: cEGFP is a basic (constitutively fluorescent) green fluorescent protein published in 2008, derived from Aequorea victoria.
   1248..1319    +  CDS            atpC (fragment): ATPE_BACP3 - Experimental evidence at protein level: Swiss-Prot protein existence level 1. Produces ATP from ADP in the presence of a proton gradient across the membrane. From Bacillus sp. (strain PS3).
   1340..1389    +  CDS            SET1 (fragment): solubility-enhancement tag derived from T7 phage gene 10B
   1397..1444    +  terminator     T7 terminator: transcription terminator for bacteriophage T7 RNA polymerase
   1470..1536    +  CDS            lacZα (fragment): LacZα fragment of β-galactosidase; lacZ fragment
   1541..1969    +  rep_origin     f1 ori (sequence partly withheld): f1 bacteriophage origin of replication; arrow indicates direction of (+) strand synthesis
   2022..2126    +  promoter       AmpR promoter: bla
   2127..2987    +  CDS            AmpR: β-lactamase; bla; confers resistance to ampicillin, carbenicillin, and related antibiotics
   3158..3746    +  rep_origin     ori: high-copy-number ColE1/pMB1/pBR322/pUC origin of replication
   3929..3982    +  CDS            lacI (fragment): lac repressor; lacI; The lac repressor binds to the lac operator to inhibit transcription in E. coli. This inhibition can be relieved by adding lactose or isopropyl-β-D-thiogalactopyranoside (IPTG).
>Addgene plasmid #129351 | pRSET-QUEEN 7mu A81D | addgene full sequence | sequence record 259256 | Addgene NGS Result
TAATACGACTCACTATAGGGAGACCACAACGGTTTCCCTCTAGAAATAATTTTGTTTAACTTTAAGAAGG
AGATATACATATGCGGGGTTCTCATCATCATCATCATCATGGTATGGCTAGCATGACTGGTGGACAGCAA
ATGGGTCGGGATCTGTACGACGATGACGATAAGGATCCGATGAAAACGATCCACGTGAGCGTCACTACTC
CTGATGGCCCGGTGTACGAAGACGATGTTGAAATGGTCAGCGTCAAAGCGAAAAGCGGCGAGCTCGGCAT
TTTGCCGGGGCACATTCCGCTTAAGGCCCCGCTCGAGATCAGCGCGGCCCGGCTGAAAAAAGGCGGCAAA
ACGCAATACATTGCCGTCAGCGGCGGCAATTTGGAAGTCCGCCCGGACAAAGTGACGATTAACGCTCAAG
ATGCTGAACGGGCGGAGGACATTGACGTCCTCCGCGCCAAAGCGGCGAAAGAGCGGGCGGAGCGCCGCCT
GCAAAGCCAGACCCGTTACAACAGCCACAACGTCTATATCATGGCCGACAAGCAGAAGAACGGCATCAAG
GTGAACTTCAAGATCCGCCACAACATCGAGGACGGCAGCGTGCAGCTCGCCGACCACTACCAGCAGAACA
CCCCCATCGGCGACGGCCCCGTGCTGCTGCCCGACAACCACTACCTGAGCACCCAGTCCAAGCTGAGCAA
AGACCCCAACGAGAAGCGCGATCACATGGTCCTGCTGGAGTTCGTGACCGCCGCCGGGATCACTCTCGGC
ATGGACGAGCTGTACAAGGGTGGCACCGGAGGGAGCATGGTGAGCAAGGGCGAGGAGCTGTTCACCGGGG
TGGTGCCCATCCTGGTCGAGCTGGACGGCGACGTAAACGGCCACAAGTTCAGCGTGTCCGGCGAGGGCGA
GGGCGATGCCACCTACGGCAAGCTGACCCTGAAGTTCATCTGCACCACCGGCAAGCTGCCCGTGCCCTGG
CCCACCCTCGTGACCACCCTGACCTACGGCGTGCAGTGCTTCAGCCGCTACCCCGACCACATGAAGCAGC
ACGACTTCTTCAAGTCCGCCATGCCCGAAGGCTACGTCCAGGAGCGCACCATCTTCTTCAAGGACGACGG
CAACTACAAGACCCGCGCCGAGGTGAAGTTCGAGGGCGACACCCTGGTGAACCGCATCGAGCTGAAGGGC
ATCGACTTCAAGGAGGACGGCAACATCCTGGGGCACAAGCTGGAGTACAACCTGGGTGACATCGACTTCA
AACGGGCCGAACTGGCGTTAAAACGCGCCATGAACCGTTTGAGCGTTGCGGAAATGAAGTGAATTCGAAG
CTTGATCCGGCTGCTAACAAAGCCCGAAAGGAAGCTGAGTTGGCTGCTGCCACCGCTGAGCAATAACTAG
CATAACCCCTTGGGGCCTCTAAACGGGTCTTGAGGGGTTTTTTGCTGAAAGGAGGAACTATATCCGGATC
TGGCGTAATAGCGAAGAGGCCCGCACCGATCGCCCTTCCCAACAGTTGCGCAGCCTGAATGGCGAATGGG
[124 nt withheld, positions 1541-1664]
C
[91 nt withheld, positions 1666-1756]
A
[49 nt withheld, positions 1758-1806]
CCTTTGACGTTGGAGTCCACGTTCTTT
[37 nt withheld, positions 1834-1870]
ACCCTATCTCGGTCTATTCTTTTGATTTATAAGGGATTTTGCCGATTTCGGCCTATTGGTTAAAAAATGA
GCTGATTTAACAAAAATTTAACGCGAATTTTAACAAAATATTAACGCTTACAATTTAGGTGGCACTTTTC
GGGGAAATGTGCGCGGAACCCCTATTTGTTTATTTTTCTAAATACATTCAAATATGTATCCGCTCATGAG
ACAATAACCCTGATAAATGCTTCAATAATATTGAAAAAGGAAGAGTATGAGTATTCAACATTTCCGTGTC
GCCCTTATTCCCTTTTTTGCGGCATTTTGCCTTCCTGTTTTTGCTCACCCAGAAACGCTGGTGAAAGTAA
AAGATGCTGAAGATCAGTTGGGTGCACGAGTGGGTTACATCGAACTGGATCTCAACAGCGGTAAGATCCT
TGAGAGTTTTCGCCCCGAAGAACGTTTTCCAATGATGAGCACTTTTAAAGTTCTGCTATGTGGCGCGGTA
TTATCCCGTATTGACGCCGGGCAAGAGCAACTCGGTCGCCGCATACACTATTCTCAGAATGACTTGGTTG
AGTACTCACCAGTCACAGAAAAGCATCTTACGGATGGCATGACAGTAAGAGAATTATGCAGTGCTGCCAT
AACCATGAGTGATAACACTGCGGCCAACTTACTTCTGACAACGATCGGAGGACCGAAGGAGCTAACCGCT
TTTTTGCACAACATGGGGGATCATGTAACTCGCCTTGATCGTTGGGAACCGGAGCTGAATGAAGCCATAC
CAAACGACGAGCGTGACACCACGATGCCTGTAGCAATGGCAACAACGTTGCGCAAACTATTAACTGGCGA
ACTACTTACTCTAGCTTCCCGGCAACAATTAATAGACTGGATGGAGGCGGATAAAGTTGCAGGACCACTT
CTGCGCTCGGCCCTTCCGGCTGGCTGGTTTATTGCTGATAAATCTGGAGCCGGTGAGCGTGGGTCTCGCG
GTATCATTGCAGCACTGGGGCCAGATGGTAAGCCCTCCCGTATCGTAGTTATCTACACGACGGGGAGTCA
GGCAACTATGGATGAACGAAATAGACAGATCGCTGAGATAGGTGCCTCACTGATTAAGCATTGGTAACTG
TCAGACCAAGTTTACTCATATATACTTTAGATTGATTTAAAACTTCATTTTTAATTTAAAAGGATCTAGG
TGAAGATCCTTTTTGATAATCTCATGACCAAAATCCCTTAACGTGAGTTTTCGTTCCACTGAGCGTCAGA
CCCCGTAGAAAAGATCAAAGGATCTTCTTGAGATCCTTTTTTTCTGCGCGTAATCTGCTGCTTGCAAACA
AAAAAACCACCGCTACCAGCGGTGGTTTGTTTGCCGGATCAAGAGCTACCAACTCTTTTTCCGAAGGTAA
CTGGCTTCAGCAGAGCGCAGATACCAAATACTGTTCTTCTAGTGTAGCCGTAGTTAGGCCACCACTTCAA
GAACTCTGTAGCACCGCCTACATACCTCGCTCTGCTAATCCTGTTACCAGTGGCTGCTGCCAGTGGCGAT
AAGTCGTGTCTTACCGGGTTGGACTCAAGACGATAGTTACCGGATAAGGCGCAGCGGTCGGGCTGAACGG
GGGGTTCGTGCACACAGCCCAGCTTGGAGCGAACGACCTACACCGAACTGAGATACCTACAGCGTGAGCT
ATGAGAAAGCGCCACGCTTCCCGAAGGGAGAAAGGCGGACAGGTATCCGGTAAGCGGCAGGGTCGGAACA
GGAGAGCGCACGAGGGAGCTTCCAGGGGGAAACGCCTGGTATCTTTATAGTCCTGTCGGGTTTCGCCACC
TCTGACTTGAGCGTCGATTTTTGTGATGCTCGTCAGGGGGGCGGAGCCTATGGAAAAACGCCAGCAACGC
GGCCTTTTTACGGTTCCTGGCCTTTTGCTGGCCTTTTGCTCACATGTTCTTTCCTGCGTTATCCCCTGAT
TCTGTGGATAACCGTATTACCGCCTTTGAGTGAGCTGATACCGCTCGCCGCAGCCGAACGACCGAGCGCA
GCGAGTCAGTGAGCGAGGAAGCGGAAGAGCGCCCAATACGCAAACCGCCTCTCCCCGCGCGTTGGCCGAT
TCATTAATGCAGGATCTCGATCCCGCGAAAT
